Addgene plasmid #25149: OTUB1
Purpose: Bacterial expression for structure determination; may not be full ORF
Depositing lab: Cheryl Arrowsmith. Depositing organization: University of Toronto.
Backbone
  Vector backbone: pET28a-LIC
  Backbone manufacturer: SGC
  Backbone size w/o insert (bp): 7328
  Vector type: Bacterial Expression
Growth in bacteria
  Bacterial resistance: Kanamycin, 50 μg/mL
  Growth temperature: 37°C
  Growth strain: DH5alpha
  Copy number: Low Copy
Gene/Insert
  Gene/Insert name: otub1.040.271 (alt names: PDB: 2ZFY; OTUB1)
  Species: H. sapiens (human)
  Insert size (bp): 696
  Mutation: amino acid residues 40-271
  GenBank ID: NP_060140
  Entrez Gene: OTUB1 (a.k.a. HSPC263, OTB1, OTU1)
  Tag / fusion protein: His (N terminal on insert)
  Cloning method: Restriction Enzyme
  Sequencing primers: 5′ T7; 3′ T7-term
Terms and licenses: Academic/Nonprofit Terms; Industry Terms: Not Available to Industry
Depositor comments: PDB: 2ZFY. http://www.thesgc.org/structures/2ZFY/
How to cite: OTUB1 was a gift from Cheryl Arrowsmith (Addgene plasmid # 25149 ; http://n2t.net/addgene:25149 ; RRID:Addgene_25149)
