[The description below was written by a language model from this plasmid's Addgene catalogue record.]
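Description:
OTUB1 is a bacterial expression plasmid built on pET28a-LIC, a ligation-independent-cloning derivative of the pET28a vector produced by a structural genomics group. The backbone is listed at 7328 bp without insert. The plasmid is selected with kanamycin and is recorded as low copy. No feature table accompanies the record, so the origin of replication and regulatory elements are not explicitly listed. The use of T7 and T7-terminator sequencing primers is nevertheless consistent with the standard pET arrangement, in which the insert sits between a T7 promoter and T7 terminator and is expressed in E. coli hosts that supply T7 RNA polymerase.

The insert, named otub1.040.271, is a 696 bp fragment of human OTUB1 (also known as OTB1, OTU1 or HSPC263), a gene that encodes an OTU-family deubiquitinating enzyme. The fragment covers amino acid residues 40 to 271 rather than the full open reading frame, a truncation that leaves out the N-terminal region. A His tag is fused at the N terminus of the insert, allowing purification of the recombinant protein by immobilised metal affinity chromatography. Whether a protease cleavage site lies between the tag and the protein is not stated.

The stated purpose is bacterial expression for structure determination, and the depositor links the construct to a deposited crystal structure entry for OTUB1. It is therefore suited to producing the recombinant OTUB1 fragment for crystallography and, more generally, for work requiring purified protein. Users should bear in mind that it does not encode the full-length protein.
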