>Addgene plasmid #25149 | OTUB1 | depositor partial sequence | sequence record 11623 | Author sequence
GAGATTGCTGTGCAGAACCCTCTGGTGTCAGAGCGGCTGGAGCTCTCGGTCCTATACAAGGAGTATGCTG
AAGATGACAACATCTATCAACAGAAGATCAAGGACCTCCACAAAAAGTACTCGTACATCCGCAAGACCAG
GCCTGACGGCAACTGTTTCTATCGGGCTTTCGGATTCTCCCACTTGGAGGCACTGCTGGATGACAGCAAG
GAGTTGCAGCGGTTCAAGGCTGTGTCTGCCAAGAGCAAGGAAGACCTGGTGTCCCAGGGCTTCACTGAAT
TCACAATTGAGGATTTCCACAACACGTTCATGGACCTGATTGAGCAGGTGGAGAAGCAGACCTCTGTCGC
CGACCTGCTGGCCTCCTTCAATGACCAGAGCACCTCCGACTACCTTGTGGTCTACCTGCGGCTGCTCACC
TCGGGCTACCTGCAGCGCGAGAGCAAGTTCTTCGAGCACTTCATCGAGGGTGGACGGACTGTCAAGGAGT
TCTGCCAGCAGGAGGTGGAGCCCATGTGCAAGGAGAGCGACCACATCCACATCATTGCGCTGGCCCAGGC
CCTCAGCGTGTCCATCCAGGTGGAGTACATGGACCGCGGCGAGGGCGGCACCACCAATCCGCACATCTTC
CCTGAGGGCTCCGAGCCCAAGGTCTACCTTCTCTACCGGCCTGGACACTACGATATCCTCTACAAA
