>Addgene plasmid #25149 | OTUB1 | addgene partial sequence | sequence record 31226 | 25149 with T7
AAATATTTTGTTTACTTTAAGAAGGAGATATACCATGGGCAGCAGCCATCATCATCATCATCACAGCAGC
GGCCTGGTTCCGCGTGGTAGTGAGATTGCTGTGCAGAACCCTCTGGTGTCAGAGCGGCTGGAGCTCTCGG
TCCTATACAAGGAGTATGCTGAAGATGACAACATCTATCAACAGAAGATCAAGGACCTCCACAAAAAGTA
CTCGTACATCCGCAAGACCAGGCCTGACGGCAACTGTTTCTATCGGGCTTTCGGATTCTCCCACTTGGAG
GCACTGCTGGATGACAGCAAGGAGTTGCAGCGGTTCAAGGCTGTGTCTGCCAAGAGCAAGGAAGACCTGG
TGTCCCAGGGCTTCACTGAATTCACAATTGAGGATTTCCACAACACGTTCATGGACCTGATTGAGCAGGT
GGAGAAGCAGACCTCTGTCGCCGACCTGCTGGCCTCCTTCAATGACCAGAGCACCTCCGACTACCTTGTG
GTCTACCTGCGGCTGCTCACCTCGGGCTACCTGCAGCGCGAGAGCAAGTTCTTCGAGCACTTCATCGAGG
GTGGACGGACTGTCAAGGAGTTCTGCCAGCAGGAGGTGGAGCCCATGTGCAAGGAGAGCGACCACATCCA
CATCATTGCGCTGGCCCAGGCCCTCAGCGTGTCCATCCAGGTGGAGTACATGGACCGCGGCGAGGGCGGC
ACCACCAATCCGCACATCTTCCCTGAGGGCTCCGAGCCCAAGGTCTACCTTCTCTACCGGCCTGGACACT
ACGATATCCTCTACAAATGATGACGAAGCTTGCGGCCGCACTCGAGCACCACCACCACCACCACTGAGAT
CCGGCTGCTAACAAAGCCCGAAAGGAAGCTGAGTTGGCTGCTGCCACCGCTGAGCAATAACTAGCATAAC
CCCTTGGGGCCTCT
